>Addgene plasmid #214015 | pAAVS1-Neo-TNNT2-Hygro | addgene full sequence | sequence record 422159 | Addgene NGS Result
GCATTCTCTCCCCTGGGCCTGTGCCGCTTTCTGTCTGCAGCTTGTGGCCTGGGTCACCTCTACGGCTGGC
CCAGATCCTTCCCTGCCGCCTCCTTCAGGTTCCGTCTTCCTCCACTCCCTCTTCCCCTTGCTCTCTGCTG
TGTTGCTGCCCAAGGATGCTCTTTCCGGAGCACTTCCTTCTCGGCGCTGCACCACGTGATGTCCTCTGAG
CGGATCCTCCCCGTGTCTGGGTCCTCTCCGGGCATCTCTCCTCCCTCACCCAACCCCATGCCGTCTTCAC
TCGCTGGGTTCCCTTTTCCTTCTCCTTCTGGGGCCTGTGCCATCTCTCGTTTCTTAGGATGGCCTTCTCC
GACGGATGTCTCCCTTGCGTCCCGCCTCCCCTTCTTGTAGGCCTGCATCATCACCGTTTTTCTGGACAAC
CCCAAAGTACCCCGTCTCCCTGGCTTTAGCCACCTCTCCATCCTCTTGCTTTCTTTGCCTGGACACCCCG
TTCTCCTGTGGATTCGGGTCACCTCTCACTCCTTTCATTTGGGCAGCTCCCCTACCCCCCTTACCTCTCT
AGTCTGTGCTAGCTCTTCCAGCCCCCTGTCATGGCATCTTCCAGGGGTCCGAGAGCTCAGCTAGTCTTCT
TCCTCCAACCCGGGCCCCTATGTCCACTTCAGGACAGCATGTTTGCTGCCTCCAGGGATCCTGTGTCCCC
GAGCTGGGACCACCTTATATTCCCAGGGCCGGTTAATGTGGCTCTGGTTCTGGGTACTTTTATCTGTCCC
CTCCACCCCACAGTGGGGCAAGCTTCTGACCTCTTCTCTTCCTCCCACAGGGCCTCGAGAGATCTGGCAG
CGGAGAGGGCAGAGGAAGTCTTCTAACATGCGGTGACGTGGAGGAGAATCCCGGCCCTAGGCTCGAGGGT
ACCATGATTGAACAAGATGGATTGCACGCAGGTTCTCCGGCCGCTTGGGTGGAGAGGCTATTCGGCTATG
ACTGGGCACAACAGACAATCGGCTGCTCTGATGCCGCCGTGTTCCGGCTGTCAGCGCAGGGGCGCCCGGT
TCTTTTTGTCAAGACCGACCTGTCCGGTGCCCTGAATGAACTGCAGGACGAGGCAGCGCGGCTATCGTGG
CTGGCCACGACGGGCGTTCCTTGCGCAGCTGTGCTCGACGTTGTCACTGAAGCGGGAAGGGACTGGCTGC
TATTGGGCGAAGTGCCGGGGCAGGATCTCCTGTCATCTCACCTTGCTCCTGCCGAGAAAGTATCCATCAT
GGCTGATGCAATGCGGCGGCTGCATACGCTTGATCCGGCTACCTGCCCATTCGACCACCAAGCGAAACAT
CGCATCGAGCGAGCACGTACTCGGATGGAAGCCGGTCTTGTCGATCAGGATGATCTGGACGAAGAGCATC
AGGGGCTCGCGCCAGCCGAACTGTTCGCCAGGCTCAAGGCGCGCATGCCCGACGGCGAGGATCTCGTCGT
GACCCATGGCGATGCCTGCTTGCCGAATATCATGGTGGAAAATGGCCGCTTTTCTGGATTCATCGACTGT
GGCCGGCTGGGTGTGGCGGACCGCTATCAGGACATAGCGTTGGCTACCCGTGATATTGCTGAAGAGCTTG
GCGGCGAATGGGCTGACCGCTTCCTCGTGCTTTACGGTATCGCCGCTCCCGATTCGCAGCGCATCGCCTT
CTATCGCCTTCTTGACGAGTTCTTCTGAGTTTAAACCCGCTGATCAGCCTCGACTGTGCCTTCTAGTTGC
CAGCCATCTGTTGTTTGCCCCTCCCCCGTGCCTTCCTTGACCCTGGAAGGTGCCACTCCCACTGTCCTTT
CCTAATAAAATGAGGAAATTGCATCGCATTGTCTGAGTAGGTGTCATTCTATTCTGGGGGGTGGGGTGGG
GCAGGACAGCAAGGGGGAGGATTGGGAAGACAATAGCAGGCATGCTGGGGATGCGGTGGGCTCTATGGAC
TAGCGGTGGCGGCCTCGACATTGATTATTGACTAGTGTCATGGAGAAGACCCACCTTGCAGATGTCCTCA
CTGGGGCTGGCAGAGCCGGCAACCTGCCCAAGGCTGCTCAGTCCATTAGGAGCCAGTAGCCTGGAAGATG
TCTTTACCCCCAGCATCAGTTCAAGTGGAGCAGCACATAACTCTTGCCCTCTGCCTTCCAAGATTCTGGT
GCTGAGACTTATGGAGTGTCTTGGAGGTTGCCTTCTGCCCCCCAACCCTGCTCCCAGCTGGCCCTCCCAG
GCCTGGGTTGCTGGCCTCTGCTTTATCAGGATTCTCAAGAGGGACAGCTGGTTTATGTTGCATGACTGTT
CCCTGCATATCTGCTCTGGTTTTAAATAGCTTATCTGAGCAGCTGGAGGACCACATGGGCTTATATGGCG
TGGGGTACATGTTCCTGTAGCCTTGTCCCTGGCACCTGCCAAAATAGCAGCCAACACCCCCCACCCCCAC
CGCCATCCCCCTGCCCCACCCGTCCCCTGTCGCACATTCCTCCCTCCGCAGGGCTGGCTCACCAGGCCCC
AGCCCACATGCCTGCTTAAAGCCCTCTCCATCCTCTGCCTCACCCAGTCCCCGCTGAGACTGAGCAGACG
CCTCCAGGATCGCGGCCGCCATGAAAAAGCCTGAACTCACCGCGACGTCTGTCGAGAAGTTTCTGATCGA
AAAGTTCGACAGCGTCTCCGACCTGATGCAGCTCTCGGAGGGCGAAGAATCTCGTGCTTTCAGCTTCGAT
GTAGGAGGGCGTGGATATGTCCTGCGGGTAAATAGCTGCGCCGATGGTTTCTACAAAGATCGTTATGTTT
ATCGGCACTTTGCATCGGCCGCGCTCCCGATTCCGGAAGTGCTTGACATTGGGGAATTCAGCGAGAGCCT
GACCTATTGCATCTCCCGCCGTGCACAGGGTGTCACGTTGCAAGACCTGCCTGAAACCGAACTGCCCGCT
GTTCTGCAGCCGGTCGCGGAGGCCATGGATGCGATCGCTGCGGCCGATCTTAGCCAGACGAGCGGGTTCG
GCCCATTCGGACCGCAAGGAATCGGTCAATACACTACATGGCGTGATTTCATATGCGCGATTGCTGATCC
CCATGTGTATCACTGGCAAACTGTGATGGACGACACCGTCAGTGCGTCCGTCGCGCAGGCTCTCGATGAG
CTGATGCTTTGGGCCGAGGACTGCCCCGAAGTCCGGCACCTCGTGCACGCGGATTTCGGCTCCAACAATG
TCCTGACGGACAATGGCCGCATAACAGCGGTCATTGACTGGAGCGAGGCGATGTTCGGGGATTCCCAATA
CGAGGTCGCCAACATCTTCTTCTGGAGGCCGTGGTTGGCTTGTATGGAGCAGCAGACGCGCTACTTCGAG
CGGAGGCATCCGGAGCTTGCAGGATCGCCGCGGCTCCGGGCGTATATGCTCCGCATTGGTCTTGACCAAC
TCTATCAGAGCTTGGTTGACGGCAATTTCGATGATGCAGCTTGGGCGCAGGGTCGATGCGACGCAATCGT
CCGATCCGGAGCCGGGACTGTCGGGCGTACACAAATCGCCCGCAGAAGCGCGGCCGTCTGGACCGATGGC
TGTGTAGAAGTACTCGCCGATAGTGGAAACCGACGCCCCAGCACTCGTCCGAGGGCAAAGGAATAGCCTC
GAGGAAGGGCGAATTCACTCCTCAGGTGCAGGCTGCCTATCAGAAGGTGGTGGCTGGTGTGGCCAATGCC
CTGGCTCACAAATACCACTGAGATCTTTTTCCCTCTGCCAAAAATTATGGGGACATCATGAAGCCCCTTG
AGCATCTGACTTCTGGCTAATAAAGGAAATTTATTTTCATTGCAATAGTGTGTTGGAATTTTTTGTGTCT
CTCACTCGGAAGGACATATGGGAGGGCAAATCATTTAAAACATCAGAATGAGTATTTGGTTTAGAGTTTG
GCAACATATGCCCATATGCTGGCTGCCATGAACAAAGGTTGGCTATAAAGAGGTCATCAGTATATGAAAC
AGCCCCCTGCTGTCCATTCCTTATTCCATAGAAAAGCCTTGACTTGAGGTTAGATTTTTTTTATATTTTG
TTTTGTGTTATTTTTTTCTTTAACATCCCTAAAATTTTCCTTACATGTTTTACTAGCCAGATTTTTCCTC
CTCTCCTGACTACTCCCAGTCATAGCTGTCCCTCTTCTCTTATGGAGATCCCTCGACCTGCAGCCCAAGC
TTGGATCCCTCGAGTTAATTAAATCTAGAAGTCGACAGTACTAAGCTTTGACAGAAAAGCCCCATCCTTA
GGCCTCCTCCTTCCTAGTCTCCTGATATTGGGTCTAACCCCCACCTCCTGTTAGGCAGATTCCTTATCTG
GTGACACACCCCCATTTCCTGGAGCCATCTCTCTCCTTGCCAGAACCTCTAAGGTTTGCTTACGATGGAG
CCAGAGAGGATCCTGGGAGGGAGAGCTTGGCAGGGGGTGGGAGGGAAGGGGGGGATGCGTGACCTGCCCG
GTTCTCAGTGGCCACCCTGCGCTACCCTCTCCCAGAACCTGAGCTGCTCTGACGCGGCTGTCTGGTGCGT
TTCACTGATCCTGGTGCTGCAGCTTCCTTACACTTCCCAAGAGGAGAAGCAGTTTGGAAAAACAAAATCA
GAATAAGTTGGTCCTGAGTTCTAACTTTGGCTCTTCACCTTTCTAGTCCCCAATTTATATTGTTCCTCCG
TGCGTCAGTTTTACCTGTGAGATAAGGCCAGTAGCCAGCCCCGTCCTGGCAGGGCTGTGGTGAGGAGGGG
GGTGTCCGTGTGGAAAACTCCCTTTGTGAGAATGGTGCGTCCTAGGTGTTCACCAGGTCGTGGCCGCCTC
TACTCCCTTTCTCTTTCTCCATCCTTCTTTCCTTAAAGAGTCCCCAGTGCTATCTGGGACATATTCCTCC
GCCCAGAGCAGGGTCCCGCTTCCCTAAGGCCCTGCTCTGGGCTTCTGGGTTTGAGTCCTTGGCAAGCCCA
GGAGAGGCGCTCAGGCTTCCCTGTCCCCCTTCCTCGTCCACCATCTCATGCCCCTGGCTCTCCTGCCCCT
TCCCTACAGGGGTTCCTGGCTCTGCTCTAGCGATCGCCAATTCGCCCTATAGTGAGTCGTATTACAATTC
ACTGGCCGTCGTTTTACAACGTCGTGACTGGGAAAACCCTGGCGTTACCCAACTTAATCGCCTTGCAGCA
CATCCCCCTTTCGCCAGCTGGCGTAATAGCGAAGAGGCCCGCACCGATCGCCCTTCCCAACAGTTGCGCA
GCCTGAATGGCGAATGGG
[124 nt withheld, positions 5269-5392]
C
[91 nt withheld, positions 5394-5484]
A
[49 nt withheld, positions 5486-5534]
CCTTTGACGTTGGAGTCCACGTTCTTT
[37 nt withheld, positions 5562-5598]
ACCCTATCTCGGTCTATTCTTTTGATTTATAAGGGATTTTGCCGATTTCGGCCTATTGGTTAAAAAATGA
GCTGATTTAACAAAAATTTAACGCGAATTTTAACAAAATATTAACGCTTACAATTTAGGTGGCACTTTTC
GGGGAAATGTGCGCGGAACCCCTATTTGTTTATTTTTCTAAATACATTCAAATATGTATCCGCTCATGAG
ACAATAACCCTGATAAATGCTTCAATAATATTGAAAAAGGAAGAGTATGAGTATTCAACATTTCCGTGTC
GCCCTTATTCCCTTTTTTGCGGCATTTTGCCTTCCTGTTTTTGCTCACCCAGAAACGCTGGTGAAAGTAA
AAGATGCTGAAGATCAGTTGGGTGCACGAGTGGGTTACATCGAACTGGATCTCAACAGCGGTAAGATCCT
TGAGAGTTTTCGCCCCGAAGAACGTTTTCCAATGATGAGCACTTTTAAAGTTCTGCTATGTGGCGCGGTA
TTATCCCGTATTGACGCCGGGCAAGAGCAACTCGGTCGCCGCATACACTATTCTCAGAATGACTTGGTTG
AGTACTCACCAGTCACAGAAAAGCATCTTACGGATGGCATGACAGTAAGAGAATTATGCAGTGCTGCCAT
AACCATGAGTGATAACACTGCGGCCAACTTACTTCTGACAACGATCGGAGGACCGAAGGAGCTAACCGCT
TTTTTGCACAACATGGGGGATCATGTAACTCGCCTTGATCGTTGGGAACCGGAGCTGAATGAAGCCATAC
CAAACGACGAGCGTGACACCACGATGCCTGTAGCAATGGCAACAACGTTGCGCAAACTATTAACTGGCGA
ACTACTTACTCTAGCTTCCCGGCAACAATTAATAGACTGGATGGAGGCGGATAAAGTTGCAGGACCACTT
CTGCGCTCGGCCCTTCCGGCTGGCTGGTTTATTGCTGATAAATCTGGAGCCGGTGAGCGTGGGTCTCGCG
GTATCATTGCAGCACTGGGGCCAGATGGTAAGCCCTCCCGTATCGTAGTTATCTACACGACGGGGAGTCA
GGCAACTATGGATGAACGAAATAGACAGATCGCTGAGATAGGTGCCTCACTGATTAAGCATTGGTAACTG
TCAGACCAAGTTTACTCATATATACTTTAGATTGATTTAAAACTTCATTTTTAATTTAAAAGGATCTAGG
TGAAGATCCTTTTTGATAATCTCATGACCAAAATCCCTTAACGTGAGTTTTCGTTCCACTGAGCGTCAAA
CCCCGTAGAAAAGATCAAAGGATCTTCTTGAGATCCTTTTTTTCTGCGCGTAATCTGCTGCTTGCAAACA
AAAAAACCACCGCTACCAGCGGTGGTTTGTTTGCCGGATCAAGAGCTACCAACTCTTTTTCCGAAGGTAA
CTGGCTTCAGCAGAGCGCAGATACCAAATACTGTTCTTCTAGTGTAGCCGTAGTTAGGCCACCACTTCAA
GAACTCTGTAGCACCGCCTACATACCTCGCTCTGCTAATCCTGTTACCAGTGGCTGCTGCCAGTGGCGAT
AAGTCGTGTCTTACCGGGTTGGACTCAAGACGATAGTTACCGGATAAGGCGCAGCGGTCGGGCTGAACGG
GGGGTTCGTGCACACAGCCCAGCTTGGAGCGAACGACCTACACCGAACTGAGATACCTACAGCGTGAGCT
ATGAGAAAGCGCCACGCTTCCCGAAGGGAGAAAGGCGGACAGGTATCCGGTAAGCGGCAGGGTCGGAACA
GGAGAGCGCACGAGGGAGCTTCCAGGGGGAAACGCCTGGTATCTTTATAGTCCTGTCGGGTTTCGCCACC
TCTGACTTGAGCGTCGATTTTTGTGATGCTCGTCAGGGGGGCGGAGCCTATGGAAAAACGCCAGCAACGC
GGCCTTTTTACGGTTCCTGGCCTTTTGCTGGCCTTTTGCTCACATGTTCTTTCCTGCGTTATCCCCTGAT
TCTGTGGATAACCGTATTACCGCCTTTGAGTGAGCTGATACCGCTCGCCGCAGCCGAACGACCGAGCGCA
GCGAGTCAGTGAGCGAGGAAGCGGAAGAGCGCCCAATACGCAAACCGCCTCTCCCCGCGCGTTGGCCGAT
TCATTAATGCAGCTGGCACGACAGGTTTCCCGACTGGAAAGCGGGCAGTGAGCGCAACGCAATTAATGTG
AGTTAGCTCACTCATTAGGCACCCCAGGCTTTACACTTTATGCTTCCGGCTCGTATGTTGTGTGGAATTG
TGAGCGGATAACAATTTCACACAGGAAACAGCTATGACCATGATTACGCCAAGCTCGAAATTAACCCTCA
CTAAAGGGAACAAAAGCTGTGCTTTCTCTGACCA
Features (pLannotate 1.2.2; 20 found; start..end, strand, type, name):
    796..821     +  misc_feature   SA: splice acceptor site
    914..1705    +  CDS            neo: KKA2_KLEPN - Also known as kan, nptII. Experimental evidence at protein level: Swiss-Prot protein existence level 1. Resistance to kanamycin, neomycin, paromomycin, ribostamycin, butirosin and gentamicin B. From Klebsiella pneumoniae.
   1734..1958    +  polyA_signal   bGH poly(A) signal: bovine growth hormone polyadenylation signal
   1977..1996    +  enhancer       CMV enhancer (fragment): human cytomegalovirus immediate early enhancer
   2611..3636    +  CDS            HygR: aminoglycoside phosphotransferase from E. coli; aph(4)-Ia; confers resistance to hygromycin
   3651..3728    +  CDS            HBB (fragment): HBB_PONPY - Experimental evidence at transcript level: Swiss-Prot protein existence level 2. Involved in oxygen transport from the lung to the various peripheral tissues. From Pongo pygmaeus (Bornean orangutan).
   3799..3854    +  polyA_signal   β-globin poly(A) signal: rabbit β-globin polyadenylation signal (Gil and Proudfoot, 1987)
   4410..4939    +  misc_feature   HA-R: right homology arm from the adeno-associated virus integration site (AAVS1) within intron 1 of the human PPP1R12C gene
   5086..5104    -  promoter       T7 promoter: promoter for bacteriophage T7 RNA polymerase
   5107..5264    +  CDS            lacZα (fragment): LacZα fragment of β-galactosidase; lacZ fragment
   5269..5697    +  rep_origin     f1 ori (sequence partly withheld): f1 bacteriophage origin of replication; arrow indicates direction of (+) strand synthesis
   5750..5854    +  promoter       AmpR promoter: bla
   5855..6715    +  CDS            AmpR: β-lactamase; bla; confers resistance to ampicillin, carbenicillin, and related antibiotics
   6886..7474    +  rep_origin     ori: high-copy-number ColE1/pMB1/pBR322/pUC origin of replication
   7657..7749    +  CDS            lacI (fragment): lac repressor; lacI; The lac repressor binds to the lac operator to inhibit transcription in E. coli. This inhibition can be relieved by adding lactose or isopropyl-β-D-thiogalactopyranoside (IPTG).
   7762..7783    +  protein_bind   CAP binding site: CAP binding activates transcription in the presence of cAMP. E. coli catabolite activator protein
   7798..7828    +  promoter       lac promoter: promoter for the E. coli lac operon
   7836..7852    +  protein_bind   lac operator: The lac repressor binds to the lac operator to inhibit transcription in E. coli. This inhibition can be relieved by adding lactose or isopropyl-β-D-thiogalactopyranoside (IPTG). lac repressor encoded by lacI
   7897..7915    +  promoter       T3 promoter: promoter for bacteriophage T3 RNA polymerase
   7928..789     +  misc_feature   HA-L (across the origin): left homology arm from the adeno-associated virus integration site (AAVS1) within intron 1 of the human PPP1R12C gene
