[The description below was written by a language model from this plasmid's Addgene catalogue record and pLannotate feature annotations shown in this document.]
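Description:
pAAVS1-Neo-TNNT2-Hygro is a mammalian donor plasmid for targeted integration at the human AAVS1 safe-harbour locus (intron 1 of PPP1R12C). It derives from the pAAVS1-Nst-CAG-DEST backbone. It is propagated in E. coli on a high-copy ColE1/pUC-type origin with ampicillin selection. It also retains typical cloning-vector remnants: an f1 origin, lac promoter/operator and lacZα fragments, and flanking T3 and T7 promoters. The sequenced record is about 7.9 kb, considerably larger than the catalogue's stated backbone size would suggest.

The payload lies between left and right AAVS1 homology arms, which direct homology-directed insertion when the locus is cut by a site-specific nuclease (supplied separately; none is encoded here). Just inside the left arm, a splice acceptor precedes a promoterless neomycin phosphotransferase gene with a bGH polyadenylation signal. This gene-trap arrangement means neomycin resistance should arise mainly when the cassette is correctly spliced into the PPP1R12C transcript, which enriches for on-target integrants. Downstream is a hygromycin resistance gene terminated by rabbit β-globin sequence and its poly(A) signal. Only a tiny CMV enhancer fragment remains of the parental CAG promoter.

The roughly 600 bp region upstream of HygR is unannotated. From the plasmid name and the catalogue notes on selection, it presumably holds the human TNNT2 (cardiac troponin T) promoter. No TNNT2 coding sequence is annotated, so although the stated purpose is "expression of cardiac troponin T", the construct appears to act as a TNNT2-promoter-driven selection cassette. In that use, hygromycin would enrich cells in which the cardiac promoter is active, such as cardiomyocytes differentiated from human iPSCs, the subject of the associated publication.
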