Addgene plasmid #214015: pAAVS1-Neo-TNNT2-Hygro
Purpose: Expression of cardiac troponin T
Depositing lab: Paul Burridge. Depositing organization: Northwestern University. Publication: Independent compartmentalization of functional, metabolic, and transcriptional maturation of hiPSC-derived cardiomyocytes. Fetterman KA, Blancard M, Lyra-Leite DM, Vanoye CG, Fonoudi H, Jouni M, DeKeyser JL, Lenny B, Sapkota Y, George AL Jr, Burridge PW. Cell Rep. 2024 May 28;43(5):114160. doi: 10.1016/j.celrep.2024.114160. Epub 2024 Apr 27. PubMed 38678564.
Backbone
  Vector backbone: pAAVS1-Nst-CAG-DEST (Addgene Plasmid #80489)
  Backbone manufacturer: Knut Woltjen
  Backbone size w/o insert (bp): 3000
  Vector type: Mammalian Expression
Growth in bacteria
  Bacterial resistance: Ampicillin, 100 μg/mL
  Growth temperature: 37°C
  Growth strain: NEB Stable
  Growth instructions: In mammalian cells, use Neomycin for selection of integrated constructs and use Hygromycin for selection of cells with the TNNT2 promoter active
  Copy number: High Copy
Gene/Insert
  Gene/Insert name: TNNT2
  Species: H. sapiens (human)
  Entrez Gene: TNNT2 (a.k.a. CMD1D, CMH2, CMPD2, LVNC6, RCM3, TnTC, cTnT)
  Cloning method: TOPO Cloning
Terms and licenses: Academic/Nonprofit Terms; Industry Terms: Not Available to Industry
How to cite: pAAVS1-Neo-TNNT2-Hygro was a gift from Paul Burridge (Addgene plasmid # 214015 ; http://n2t.net/addgene:214015 ; RRID:Addgene_214015)
